Addgene plasmid #46921: pTDH3-dCas9-Mxi1
Purpose: Yeast CEN/ARS vector (Leu2) that contains dCas9 fused to NLS and Mxi1 domain controlled by TDH3 promoter
Depositing lab: Stanley Qi & Jonathan Weissman. Depositing organization: University of California, San Francisco (UCSF). Publication: CRISPR-Mediated Modular RNA-Guided Regulation of Transcription in Eukaryotes. Gilbert LA, Larson MH, Morsut L, Liu Z, Brar GA, Torres SE, Stern-Ginossar N, Brandman O, Whitehead EH, Doudna JA, Lim WA, Weissman JS, Qi LS. Cell. 2013 Jul 9. pii: S0092-8674(13)00826-X. doi: 10.1016/j.cell.2013.06.044. PubMed 23849981.
Backbone
  Vector backbone: pJED103
  Backbone size w/o insert (bp): 6900
  Total vector size (bp): 11273
  Vector type: Yeast Expression, CRISPR
  Selectable markers: LEU2
Growth in bacteria
  Bacterial resistance: Ampicillin, 100 μg/mL
  Growth temperature: 37°C
  Growth strain: DH5alpha
  Copy number: High Copy
Gene/Insert
  Gene/Insert name: dCas9-Mxi1
  Insert size (bp): 4365
  Promoter: TDH3
  Cloning method: Ligation Independent Cloning
  Sequencing primers: 5′ gGAGCTCactcgGAATTCagtctACTAGT
Terms and licenses: Academic/Nonprofit Terms; Industry Terms: Not Available to Industry
Depositor comments: Please note, dCas9 contains an N612K mutation that does not affect function.
How to cite: pTDH3-dCas9-Mxi1 was a gift from Stanley Qi & Jonathan Weissman (Addgene plasmid # 46921 ; http://n2t.net/addgene:46921 ; RRID:Addgene_46921)
