[The description below was written by a language model from this plasmid's Addgene catalogue record and the feature table of its GenBank file.]
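Description:
pTDH3-dCas9-Mxi1 is a low-copy yeast expression plasmid for CRISPR interference in Saccharomyces cerevisiae, built on the pJED103 backbone. It is a shuttle vector. In yeast, a CEN6 centromere fused to an autonomously replicating sequence (CEN/ARS) keeps it stable at roughly single-copy levels, and the LEU2 gene under its own promoter allows selection by leucine prototrophy in leu2 strains. In E. coli, a high-copy ColE1/pUC-type origin and the beta-lactamase gene provide replication and ampicillin selection. An f1 origin, flanking T7 and T3 promoters, M13 primer sites and lac promoter/operator remnants are carried over from the pRS-style cloning backbone.

The payload is a single expression cassette driven by the strong constitutive TDH3 (GAP/GPD) promoter and terminated by the ADH1 terminator. After a Kozak-type initiation context, the open reading frame begins with an SV40 NLS. The long unannotated stretch that follows corresponds to catalytically dead Cas9, although the feature table does not label the dCas9 coding region itself. The frame continues with a second SV40 NLS and ends in the transcriptional repressor domain of mouse Max-interacting protein 1 (Mxi1). The depositor notes an N612K substitution in dCas9 that does not affect function. When a guide RNA is supplied separately (none is encoded here), the nuclease-dead fusion binds target DNA without cutting it. It then silences transcription through steric blocking together with the Mxi1 repressor domain, giving programmable gene knockdown in yeast. The catalogue lists a total size of 11,273 bp, whereas the held sequence record is 11,205 bp, a small discrepancy the record does not explain.
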