LOCUS       Exported 11205 bp ds-DNA circular SYN 12-MAY-2021
DEFINITION  Yeast CEN/ARS vector (Leu2) that contains dCas9 fused to NLS and
            Mxi1 domain controlled by TDH3 promoter.
ACCESSION   .
VERSION     .
KEYWORDS    pTDH3-dCas9-Mxi1
SOURCE      synthetic DNA construct
  ORGANISM  synthetic DNA construct
REFERENCE   1 (bases 1 to 11205)
  AUTHORS   Gilbert LA, Larson MH, Morsut L, Liu Z, Brar GA, Torres SE,
            Stern-Ginossar N, Brandman O, Whitehead EH, Doudna JA, Lim WA,
            Weissman JS, Qi LS
  TITLE     CRISPR-Mediated Modular RNA-Guided Regulation of Transcription in
            Eukaryotes.
  JOURNAL   Cell. 2013 Jul 9. pii: S0092-8674(13)00826-X. doi:
            10.1016/j.cell.2013.06.044.
  PUBMED    23849981
REFERENCE   2 (bases 1 to 11205)
  AUTHORS   .
  TITLE     Direct Submission
  JOURNAL   Exported May 12, 2021 from SnapGene Server 1.1.58
            http://www.snapgene.com
FEATURES             Location/Qualifiers
     source          1..11205
                     /organism="synthetic DNA construct"
                     /mol_type="other DNA"
     primer_bind     30..52
                     /label=M13/pUC Forward
                     /note="In lacZ gene"
     primer_bind     44..61
                     /label=M13 Forward
                     /note="In lacZ gene. Also called M13-F20 or M13 (-21)
                     Forward"
     primer_bind     45..61
                     /label=M13 fwd
                     /note="common sequencing primer, one of multiple similar
                     variants"
     primer_bind     68..87
                     /label=T7
                     /note="T7 promoter, forward primer"
     promoter        68..86
                     /label=T7 promoter
                     /note="promoter for bacteriophage T7 RNA polymerase"
     promoter        136..802
                     /gene="S. cerevisiae TDH3"
                     /label=GAP promoter
                     /note="promoter for glyceraldehyde-3-phosphate
                     dehydrogenase"
     primer_bind     672..695
                     /label=GPDpro-F
                     /note="S. cerevisiae GPD promoter, forward primer"
     regulatory      810..819
                     /regulatory_class="other"
                     /note="vertebrate consensus sequence for strong initiation
                     of translation (Kozak, 1987)"
     CDS             825..845
                     /codon_start=1
                     /product="nuclear localization signal of SV40 (simian virus
                     40) large T antigen"
                     /label=SV40 NLS
                     /translation="PKKKRKV"
     CDS             4962..4982
                     /codon_start=1
                     /product="nuclear localization signal of SV40 (simian virus
                     40) large T antigen"
                     /label=SV40 NLS
                     /translation="PKKKRKV"
     CDS             5016..5138
                     /codon_start=1
                     /product="transcriptional repressor domain from the mouse
                     Max-interacting protein 1 (Schreiber-Agus et al., 1995)"
                     /label=Mxi1
                     /translation="MERVRMINVQRLLEAAEFLERRERECEHGYASSFPSMPSPR"
     terminator      5151..5338
                     /gene="S. cerevisiae ADH1"
                     /label=ADH1 terminator
                     /note="transcription terminator for the S. cerevisiae
                     alcohol dehydrogenase 1 (ADH1) gene"
     primer_bind     complement(5206..5230)
                     /label=pHybLex-R
                     /note="ADH terminator, reverse primer"
     promoter        complement(5415..5433)
                     /label=T3 promoter
                     /note="promoter for bacteriophage T3 RNA polymerase"
     primer_bind     complement(5454..5470)
                     /label=M13 rev
                     /note="common sequencing primer, one of multiple similar
                     variants"
     primer_bind     complement(5454..5470)
                     /label=M13 Reverse
                     /note="In lacZ gene. Also called M13-rev"
     primer_bind     complement(5467..5489)
                     /label=M13/pUC Reverse
                     /note="In lacZ gene"
     protein_bind    5478..5494
                     /label=lac operator
                     /bound_moiety="lac repressor encoded by lacI"
                     /note="The lac repressor binds to the lac operator to
                     inhibit transcription in E. coli. This inhibition can be
                     relieved by adding lactose or
                     isopropyl-beta-D-thiogalactopyranoside (IPTG)."
     promoter        complement(5502..5532)
                     /label=lac promoter
                     /note="promoter for the E. coli lac operon"
     protein_bind    5547..5568
                     /label=CAP binding site
                     /bound_moiety="E. coli catabolite activator protein"
                     /note="CAP binding activates transcription in the presence
                     of cAMP."
     primer_bind     complement(5685..5702)
                     /label=L4440
                     /note="L4440 vector, forward primer"
     rep_origin      complement(5856..6444)
                     /direction=LEFT
                     /label=ori
                     /note="high-copy-number ColE1/pMB1/pBR322/pUC origin of
                     replication"
     primer_bind     complement(5936..5955)
                     /label=pBR322ori-F
                     /note="pBR322 origin, forward primer"
     CDS             complement(6615..7475)
                     /codon_start=1
                     /gene="bla"
                     /product="beta-lactamase"
                     /label=AmpR
                     /note="confers resistance to ampicillin, carbenicillin, and
                     related antibiotics"
                     /translation="MSIQHFRVALIPFFAAFCLPVFAHPETLVKVKDAEDQLGARVGYI
                     ELDLNSGKILESFRPEERFPMMSTFKVLLCGAVLSRIDAGQEQLGRRIHYSQNDLVEYS
                     PVTEKHLTDGMTVRELCSAAITMSDNTAANLLLTTIGGPKELTAFLHNMGDHVTRLDRW
                     EPELNEAIPNDERDTTMPVAMATTLRKLLTGELLTLASRQQLIDWMEADKVAGPLLRSA
                     LPAGWFIADKSGAGERGSRGIIAALGPDGKPSRIVVIYTTGSQATMDERNRQIAEIGAS
                     LIKHW"
     primer_bind     7238..7257
                     /label=Amp-R
                     /note="Ampicillin resistance gene, reverse primer"
     promoter        complement(7476..7580)
                     /gene="bla"
                     /label=AmpR promoter
     misc_feature    7617..8120
                     /label=CEN/ARS
                     /note="S. cerevisiae CEN6 centromere fused to an
                     autonomously replicating sequence"
     primer_bind     8161..8179
                     /label=pBRforEco
                     /note="pBR322 vectors, upsteam of EcoRI site, forward
                     primer"
     primer_bind     complement(8217..8239)
                     /label=pGEX 3'
                     /note="pGEX vectors, reverse primer"
     primer_bind     8339..8358
                     /label=pRS-marker
                     /note="pRS vectors, use to sequence yeast selectable
                     marker"
     CDS             complement(8852..9946)
                     /codon_start=1
                     /gene="S. cerevisiae LEU2"
                     /product="3-isopropylmalate dehydrogenase, required for
                     leucine biosynthesis"
                     /label=LEU2
                     /note="yeast auxotrophic marker"
                     /translation="MSAPKKIVVLPGDHVGQEITAEAIKVLKAISDVRSNVKFDFENHL
                     IGGAAIDATGVPLPDEALEASKKADAVLLGAVGGPKWGTGSVRPEQGLLKIRKELQLYA
                     NLRPCNFASDSLLDLSPIKPQFAKGTDFVVVRELVGGIYFGKRKEDDGDGVAWDSEQYT
                     VPEVQRITRMAAFMALQHEPPLPIWSLDKANVLASSRLWRKTVEETIKNEFPTLKVQHQ
                     LIDSAAMILVKNPTHLNGIIITSNMFGDIISDEASVIPGSLGLLPSASLASLPDKNTAF
                     GLYEPCHGSAPDLPKNKVNPIATILSAAMMLKLSLNLPEEGKAIEDAVKKVLDAGIRTG
                     DLGGSNSTTEVGDAVAEEVKKILA"
     promoter        complement(9947..10354)
                     /gene="S. cerevisiae LEU2"
                     /label=LEU2 promoter
     rep_origin      complement(10654..11109)
                     /direction=LEFT
                     /label=f1 ori
                     /note="f1 bacteriophage origin of replication; arrow
                     indicates direction of (+) strand synthesis"
     primer_bind     complement(10791..10812)
                     /label=F1ori-F
                     /note="F1 origin, forward primer"
     primer_bind     11003..11022
                     /label=F1ori-R
                     /note="F1 origin, reverse primer"
ORIGIN
        1 gcgattaagt tgggtaacgc cagggttttc ccagtcacga cgttgtaaaa cgacggccag
       61 tgaattgtaa tacgactcac tatagggcga attggagctc actcggaatt cagtctacta
      121 gtcagttcga gtttatcatt atcaatactg ccatttcaaa gaatacgtaa ataattaata
      181 gtagtgattt tcctaacttt atttagtcaa aaaattagcc ttttaattct gctgtaaccc
      241 gtacatgccc aaaatagggg gcgggttaca cagaatatat aacatcgtag gtgtctgggt
      301 gaacagttta ttcctggcat ccactaaata taatggagcc cgctttttaa gctggcatcc
      361 agaaaaaaaa agaatcccag caccaaaata ttgttttctt caccaaccat cagttcatag
      421 gtccattctc ttagcgcaac tacagagaac aggggcacaa acaggcaaaa aacgggcaca
      481 acctcaatgg agtgatgcaa cctgcctgga gtaaatgatg acacaaggca attgacccac
      541 gcatgtatct atctcatttt cttacacctt ctattacctt ctgctctctc tgatttggaa
      601 aaagctgaaa aaaaaggttg aaaccagttc cctgaaatta ttcccctact tgactaataa
      661 gtatataaag acggtaggta ttgattgtaa ttctgtaaat ctatttctta aacttcttaa
      721 attctacttt tatagttagt ctttttttta gttttaaaac accaagaact tagtttcgaa
      781 taaacacaca taaacaaaca aaacccgccg ccaccatgga cgtcccaaag aagaagagaa
      841 aggtaggcag cgacaagaag tattctatcg gactggccat cgggactaat agcgtcgggt
      901 gggccgtgat cactgacgag tacaaggtgc cctctaagaa gttcaaggtg ctcgggaaca
      961 ccgaccggca ttccatcaag aaaaatctga tcggagctct cctctttgat tcaggggaga
     1021 ccgctgaagc aacccgcctc aagcggactg ctagacggcg gtacaccagg aggaagaacc
     1081 ggatttgtta ccttcaagag atattctcca acgaaatggc aaaggtcgac gacagcttct
     1141 tccataggct ggaagaatca ttcctcgtgg aagaggataa gaagcatgaa cggcatccca
     1201 tcttcggtaa tatcgtcgac gaggtggcct atcacgagaa atacccaacc atctaccatc
     1261 ttcgcaaaaa gctggtggac tcaaccgaca aggcagacct ccggcttatc tacctggccc
     1321 tggcccacat gatcaagttc agaggccact tcctgatcga gggcgacctc aatcctgaca
     1381 atagcgatgt ggataaactg ttcatccagc tggtgcagac ttacaaccag ctctttgaag
     1441 agaaccccat caatgcaagc ggagtcgatg ccaaggccat tctgtcagcc cggctgtcaa
     1501 agagccgcag acttgagaat cttatcgctc agctgccggg tgaaaagaaa aatggactgt
     1561 tcgggaacct gattgctctt tcacttgggc tgactcccaa tttcaagtct aatttcgacc
     1621 tggcagagga tgccaagctg caactgtcca aggacaccta tgatgacgat ctcgacaacc
     1681 tcctggccca gatcggtgac caatacgccg accttttcct tgctgctaag aatctttctg
     1741 acgccatcct gctgtctgac attctccgcg tgaacactga aatcaccaag gcccctcttt
     1801 cagcttcaat gattaagcgg tatgatgagc accaccagga cctgaccctg cttaaggcac
     1861 tcgtccggca gcagcttccg gagaagtaca aggaaatctt ctttgaccag tcaaagaatg
     1921 gatacgccgg ctacatcgac ggaggtgcct cccaagagga attttataag tttatcaaac
     1981 ctatccttga gaagatggac ggcaccgaag agctcctcgt gaaactgaat cgggaggatc
     2041 tgctgcggaa gcagcgcact ttcgacaatg ggagcattcc ccaccagatc catcttgggg
     2101 agcttcacgc catccttcgg cgccaagagg acttctaccc ctttcttaag gacaacaggg
     2161 agaagattga gaaaattctc actttccgca tcccctacta cgtgggaccc ctcgccagag
     2221 gaaatagccg gtttgcttgg atgaccagaa agtcagaaga aactatcact ccctggaact
     2281 tcgaagaggt ggtggacaag ggagccagcg ctcagtcatt catcgaacgg atgactaact
     2341 tcgataagaa cctccccaat gagaaggtcc tgccgaaaca ttccctgctc tacgagtact
     2401 ttaccgtgta caacgagctg accaaggtga aatatgtcac cgaagggatg aggaagcccg
     2461 cattcctgtc aggcgaacaa aagaaggcaa ttgtggacct tctgttcaag accaatagaa
     2521 aggtgaccgt gaagcagctg aaggaggact atttcaagaa aattgaatgc ttcgactctg
     2581 tggagattag cggggtcgaa gatcggttca acgcaagcct gggtacctac catgatctgc
     2641 ttaagatcat caaggacaag gattttctgg acaatgagga gaaagaggac atccttgagg
     2701 acattgtcct gactctcact ctgttcgagg accgggaaat gatcgaggag aggcttaaga
     2761 cctacgccca tctgttcgac gataaagtga tgaagcaact taaacggaga agatataccg
     2821 gatggggacg ccttagccgc aaactcatca acggaatccg ggacaaacag agcggaaaga
     2881 ccattcttga tttccttaag agcgacggat tcgctaatcg caacttcatg caacttatcc
     2941 atgatgattc cctgaccttt aaggaggaca tccagaaggc ccaagtgtct ggacaaggtg
     3001 actcactgca cgagcatatc gcaaatctgg ctggttcacc cgctattaag aagggtattc
     3061 tccagaccgt gaaagtcgtg gacgagctgg tcaaggtgat gggtcgccat aaaccagaga
     3121 acattgtcat cgagatggcc agggaaaacc agactaccca gaagggacag aagaacagca
     3181 gggagcggat gaaaagaatt gaggaaggga ttaaggagct cgggtcacag atccttaaag
     3241 agcacccggt ggaaaacacc cagcttcaga atgagaagct ctatctgtac taccttcaaa
     3301 atggacgcga tatgtatgtg gaccaagagc ttgatatcaa caggctctca gactacgacg
     3361 tggacgccat cgtccctcag agcttcctca aagacgactc aattgacaat aaggtgctga
     3421 ctcgctcaga caagaaccgg ggaaagtcag ataacgtgcc ctcagaggaa gtcgtgaaaa
     3481 agatgaagaa ctattggcgc cagcttctga acgcaaagct gatcactcag cggaagttcg
     3541 acaatctcac taaggctgag aggggcggac tgagcgaact ggacaaagca ggattcatta
     3601 aacggcaact tgtggagact cggcagatta ctaaacatgt agcccaaatc cttgactcac
     3661 gcatgaatac caagtacgac gaaaacgaca aacttatccg cgaggtgaag gtgattaccc
     3721 tgaagtccaa gctggtcagc gatttcagaa aggactttca attctacaaa gtgcgggaga
     3781 tcaataacta tcatcatgct catgacgcat atctgaatgc cgtggtggga accgccctga
     3841 tcaagaagta cccaaagctg gaaagcgagt tcgtgtacgg agactacaag gtctacgacg
     3901 tgcgcaagat gattgccaaa tctgagcagg agatcggaaa ggccaccgca aagtacttct
     3961 tctacagcaa catcatgaat ttcttcaaga ccgaaatcac ccttgcaaac ggtgagatcc
     4021 ggaagaggcc gctcatcgag actaatgggg agactggcga aatcgtgtgg gacaagggca
     4081 gagatttcgc taccgtgcgc aaagtgcttt ctatgcctca agtgaacatc gtgaagaaaa
     4141 ccgaggtgca aaccggaggc ttttctaagg aatcaatcct ccccaagcgc aactccgaca
     4201 agctcattgc aaggaagaag gattgggacc ctaagaagta cggcggattc gattcaccaa
     4261 ctgtggctta ttctgtcctg gtcgtggcta aggtggaaaa aggaaagtct aagaagctca
     4321 agagcgtgaa ggaactgctg ggtatcacca ttatggagcg cagctccttc gagaagaacc
     4381 caattgactt tctcgaagcc aaaggttaca aggaagtcaa gaaggacctt atcatcaagc
     4441 tcccaaagta tagcctgttc gaactggaga atgggcggaa gcggatgctc gcctccgctg
     4501 gcgaacttca gaagggtaat gagctggctc tcccctccaa gtacgtgaat ttcctctacc
     4561 ttgcaagcca ttacgagaag ctgaagggga gccccgagga caacgagcaa aagcaactgt
     4621 ttgtggagca gcataagcat tatctggacg agatcattga gcagatttcc gagttttcta
     4681 aacgcgtcat tctcgctgat gccaacctcg ataaagtcct tagcgcatac aataagcaca
     4741 gagacaaacc aattcgggag caggctgaga atatcatcca cctgttcacc ctcaccaatc
     4801 ttggtgcccc tgccgcattc aagtacttcg acaccaccat cgaccggaaa cgctatacct
     4861 ccaccaaaga agtgctggac gccaccctca tccaccagag catcaccgga ctttacgaaa
     4921 ctcggattga cctctcacag ctcggagggg atgagggagc tcccaagaaa aagcgcaagg
     4981 taggtagttc caagcttggc ggcagcggcg gcagcatgga acgtgtgaga atgattaatg
     5041 tgcaaaggct gttagaagcc gcagagtttt tagaaagaag agaaagagaa tgcgaacacg
     5101 ggtatgccag ttctttccct agcatgccct ctcccagagg ctaactcgag gcgaatttct
     5161 tatgatttat gatttttatt attaaataag ttataaaaaa aataagtgta tacaaatttt
     5221 aaagtgactc ttaggtttta aaacgaaaat tcttattctt gagtaactct ttcctgtagg
     5281 tcaggttgct ttctcaggta tagcatgagg tcgctcttat tgaccacacc tctaccggca
     5341 tgccgagcaa atgcctgcaa atcgctcccc atttctctag ataagactgc agagttcggt
     5401 accagctttt gttcccttta gtgagggtta atttcgagct tggcgtaatc atggtcatag
     5461 ctgtttcctg tgtgaaattg ttatccgctc acaattccac acaacatacg agccggaagc
     5521 ataaagtgta aagcctgggg tgcctaatga gtgagctaac tcacattaat tgcgttgcgc
     5581 tcactgcccg ctttccagtc gggaaacctg tcgtgccagc tgcattaatg aatcggccaa
     5641 cgcgcgggga gaggcggttt gcgtattggg cgctcttccg cttcctcgct cactgactcg
     5701 ctgcgctcgg tcgttcggct gcggcgagcg gtatcagctc actcaaaggc ggtaatacgg
     5761 ttatccacag aatcagggga taacgcagga aagaacatgt gagcaaaagg ccagcaaaag
     5821 gccaggaacc gtaaaaaggc cgcgttgctg gcgtttttcc ataggctccg cccccctgac
     5881 gagcatcaca aaaatcgacg ctcaagtcag aggtggcgaa acccgacagg actataaaga
     5941 taccaggcgt ttccccctgg aagctccctc gtgcgctctc ctgttccgac cctgccgctt
     6001 accggatacc tgtccgcctt tctcccttcg ggaagcgtgg cgctttctca tagctcacgc
     6061 tgtaggtatc tcagttcggt gtaggtcgtt cgctccaagc tgggctgtgt gcacgaaccc
     6121 cccgttcagc ccgaccgctg cgccttatcc ggtaactatc gtcttgagtc caacccggta
     6181 agacacgact tatcgccact ggcagcagcc actggtaaca ggattagcag agcgaggtat
     6241 gtaggcggtg ctacagagtt cttgaagtgg tggcctaact acggctacac tagaagaaca
     6301 gtatttggta tctgcgctct gctgaagcca gttaccttcg gaaaaagagt tggtagctct
     6361 tgatccggca aacaaaccac cgctggtagc ggtggttttt ttgtttgcaa gcagcagatt
     6421 acgcgcagaa aaaaaggatc tcaagaagat cctttgatct tttctacggg gtctgacgct
     6481 cagtggaacg aaaactcacg ttaagggatt ttggtcatga gattatcaaa aaggatcttc
     6541 acctagatcc ttttaaatta aaaatgaagt tttaaatcaa tctaaagtat atatgagtaa
     6601 acttggtctg acagttacca atgcttaatc agtgaggcac ctatctcagc gatctgtcta
     6661 tttcgttcat ccatagttgc ctgactcccc gtcgtgtaga taactacgat acgggagggc
     6721 ttaccatctg gccccagtgc tgcaatgata ccgcgagacc cacgctcacc ggctccagat
     6781 ttatcagcaa taaaccagcc agccggaagg gccgagcgca gaagtggtcc tgcaacttta
     6841 tccgcctcca tccagtctat taattgttgc cgggaagcta gagtaagtag ttcgccagtt
     6901 aatagtttgc gcaacgttgt tgccattgct acaggcatcg tggtgtcacg ctcgtcgttt
     6961 ggtatggctt cattcagctc cggttcccaa cgatcaaggc gagttacatg atcccccatg
     7021 ttgtgcaaaa aagcggttag ctccttcggt cctccgatcg ttgtcagaag taagttggcc
     7081 gcagtgttat cactcatggt tatggcagca ctgcataatt ctcttactgt catgccatcc
     7141 gtaagatgct tttctgtgac tggtgagtac tcaaccaagt cattctgaga atagtgtatg
     7201 cggcgaccga gttgctcttg cccggcgtca atacgggata ataccgcgcc acatagcaga
     7261 actttaaaag tgctcatcat tggaaaacgt tcttcggggc gaaaactctc aaggatctta
     7321 ccgctgttga gatccagttc gatgtaaccc actcgtgcac ccaactgatc ttcagcatct
     7381 tttactttca ccagcgtttc tgggtgagca aaaacaggaa ggcaaaatgc cgcaaaaaag
     7441 ggaataaggg cgacacggaa atgttgaata ctcatactct tcctttttca atattattga
     7501 agcatttatc agggttattg tctcatgagc ggatacatat ttgaatgtat ttagaaaaat
     7561 aaacaaatag gggttccgcg cacatttccc cgaaaagtgc cacctgggtc cttttcatca
     7621 cgtgctataa aaataattat aatttaaatt ttttaatata aatatataaa ttaaaaatag
     7681 aaagtaaaaa aagaaattaa agaaaaaata gtttttgttt tccgaagatg taaaagactc
     7741 tagggggatc gccaacaaat actacctttt atcttgctct tcctgctctc aggtattaat
     7801 gccgaattgt ttcatcttgt ctgtgtagaa gaccacacac gaaaatcctg tgattttaca
     7861 ttttacttat cgttaatcga atgtatatct atttaatctg cttttcttgt ctaataaata
     7921 tatatgtaaa gtacgctttt tgttgaaatt ttttaaacct ttgtttattt ttttttcttc
     7981 attccgtaac tcttctacct tctttattta ctttctaaaa tccaaataca aaacataaaa
     8041 ataaataaac acagagtaaa ttcccaaatt attccatcat taaaagatac gaggcgcgtg
     8101 taagttacag gcaagcgatc cgtctaagaa accattatta tcatgacatt aacctataaa
     8161 aataggcgta tcacgaggcc ctttcgtctc gcgcgtttcg gtgatgacgg tgaaaacctc
     8221 tgacacatgc agctcccgga gacggtcaca gcttgtctgt aagcggatgc cgggagcaga
     8281 caagcccgtc agggcgcgtc agcgggtgtt ggcgggtgtc ggggctggct taactatgcg
     8341 gcatcagagc agattgtact gagagtgcac catatcgact acgtcgttaa ggccgtttct
     8401 gacagagtaa aattcttgag ggaactttca ccattatggg aaatggttca agaaggtatt
     8461 gacttaaact ccatcaaatg gtcaggtcat tgagtgtttt ttatttgttg tatttttttt
     8521 tttttagaga aaatcctcca atatataaat taggaatcat agtttcatga ttttctgtta
     8581 cacctaactt tttgtgtggt gccctcctcc ttgtcaatat taatgttaaa gtgcaattct
     8641 ttttccttat cacgttgagc cattagtatc aatttgctta cctgtattcc tttacatcct
     8701 cctttttctc cttcttgata aatgtatgta gattgcgtat atagtttcgt ctaccctatg
     8761 aacatattcc attttgtaat ttcgtgtcgt ttctattatg aatttcattt ataaagttta
     8821 tgtacaaata tcataaaaaa agagaatctt tttaagcaag gattttctta acttcttcgg
     8881 cgacagcatc accgacttcg gtggtactgt tggaaccacc taaatcacca gttctgatac
     8941 ctgcatccaa aaccttttta actgcatctt caatggcctt accttcttca ggcaagttca
     9001 atgacaattt caacatcatt gcagcagaca agatagtggc gatagggttg accttattct
     9061 ttggcaaatc tggagcagaa ccgtggcatg gttcgtacaa accaaatgcg gtgttcttgt
     9121 ctggcaaaga ggccaaggac gcagatggca acaaacccaa ggaacctggg ataacggagg
     9181 cttcatcgga gatgatatca ccaaacatgt tgctggtgat tataatacca tttaggtggg
     9241 ttgggttctt aactaggatc atggcggcag aatcaatcaa ttgatgttga accttcaatg
     9301 taggaaattc gttcttgatg gtttcctcca cagtttttct ccataatctt gaagaggcca
     9361 aaacattagc tttatccaag gaccaaatag gcaatggtgg ctcatgttgt agggccatga
     9421 aagcggccat tcttgtgatt ctttgcactt ctggaacggt gtattgttca ctatcccaag
     9481 cgacaccatc accatcgtct tcctttctct taccaaagta aatacctccc actaattctc
     9541 tgacaacaac gaagtcagta cctttagcaa attgtggctt gattggagat aagtctaaaa
     9601 gagagtcgga tgcaaagtta catggtctta agttggcgta caattgaagt tctttacgga
     9661 tttttagtaa accttgttca ggtctaacac taccggtacc ccatttagga ccacccacag
     9721 cacctaacaa aacggcatca gccttcttgg aggcttccag cgcctcatct ggaagtggaa
     9781 cacctgtagc atcgatagca gcaccaccaa ttaaatgatt ttcgaaatcg aacttgacat
     9841 tggaacgaac atcagaaata gctttaagaa ccttaatggc ttcggctgtg atttcttgac
     9901 caacgtggtc acctggcaaa acgacgatct tcttaggggc agacattaga atggtatatc
     9961 cttgaaatat atatatatat attgctgaaa tgtaaaaggt aagaaaagtt agaaagtaag
    10021 acgattgcta accacctatt ggaaaaaaca ataggtcctt aaataatatt gtcaacttca
    10081 agtattgtga tgcaagcatt tagtcatgaa cgcttctcta ttctatatga aaagccggtt
    10141 ccggcgctct cacctttcct ttttctccca atttttcagt tgaaaaaggt atatgcgtca
    10201 ggcgacctct gaaattaaca aaaaatttcc agtcatcgaa tttgattctg tgcgatagcg
    10261 cccctgtgtg ttctcgttat gttgaggaaa aaaataatgg ttgctaagag attcgaactc
    10321 ttgcatctta cgatacctga gtattcccac agttaactgc ggtcaagata tttcttgaat
    10381 caggcgcctt agaccgctcg gccaaacaac caattacttg ttgagaaata gagtataatt
    10441 atcctataaa tataacgttt ttgaacacac atgaacaagg aagtacagga caattgattt
    10501 tgaagagaat gtggattttg atgtaattgt tgggattcca tttttaataa ggcaataata
    10561 ttaggtatgt agatatacta gaagttctcc tcgacggtcg atatgcggtg tgaaataccg
    10621 cacagatgcg taaggagaaa ataccgcatc aggaaattgt aagcgttaat attttgttaa
    10681 aattcgcgtt aaatttttgt taaatcagct cattttttaa ccaataggcc gaaatcggca
    10741 aaatccctta taaatcaaaa gaatagaccg agatagggtt gagtgttgtt ccagtttgga
    10801 acaagagtcc actattaaag aacgtggact ccaacgtcaa aggnnnnnnn nnnnnnnnnn
    10861 nnnnnnnnnn nnnnnnnnnn nnnnnnnnnn nntnnnnnnn nnnnnnnnnn nnnnnnnnnn
    10921 nnnnnnnnnn nnnnnnnnnn nnnnnnnnnn nnnnnnnnnn nnnnnnnnnn nnnnnnnnnn
    10981 nnnngnnnnn nnnnnnnnnn nnnnnnnnnn nnnnnnnnnn nnnnnnnnnn nnnnnnnnnn
    11041 nnnnnnnnnn nnnnnnnnnn nnnnnnnnnn nnnnnnnnnn nnnnnnnnnn nnnnnnnnnn
    11101 nnnnnnnnnc cattcgccat tcaggctgcg caactgttgg gaagggcgat cggtgcgggc
    11161 ctcttcgcta ttacgccagc tggcgaaagg gggatgtgct gcaag
//
