>Addgene plasmid #46921 | pTDH3-dCas9-Mxi1 | addgene partial sequence | sequence record 68908 | pHybLex_rev 5'-GAGTCACTTTAAAATTTGTATACAC-3'
TTATTTAATAATAAAAATCATAAATCATAAGAAATTCGCCTCGAGTTAGCCTCTGGGAGAGGGCATGCTA
GGGAAAGAACTGGCATACCCGTGTTCGCATTCTCTTTCTCTTCTTTCTAAAAACTCTGCGGCTTCTAACA
GCCTTTGCACATTAATCATTCTCACACGTTCCATGCTGCCGCCGCTGCCGCCAAGCTTGGAACTACCTAC
CTTGCGCTTTTTCTTGGGAGCTCCCTCATCCCCTCCGAGCTGTGAGAGGTCAATCCGAGTTTCGTAAAGT
CCGGTGATGCTCTGGTGGATGAGGGTGGCGTCCAGCACTTCTTTGGTGGAGGTATAGCGTTTCCGGTCGA
TGGTGGTGTCGAAGTACTTGAATGCGGCAGGGGCACCAAGATTGGTGAGGGTGAACAGGTGGATGATATT
CTCAGCCTGCTCCCGAATTGGTTTGTCTCTGTGCTTATTGTATGCGCTAAGGACTTTATCGAGGTTGGCA
TCAGCGAGAATGACGCGTTTAGAAAACTCGGAAATCTGCTCAATGATCTCGTCCAGATAATGCTTATGCT
GCTCCACAAACAGTTGCTTTTGCTCGTTGTCCTCGGGGCTCCCCTTCAGCTTCTCGTAATGGCTTGCAAG
GTAGAGGAAATTCACGTACTTGGAGGGGAGAGCCAGCTCATTACCCTTCTGAAGTTCGCCAGCGGAGGCG
AGCATCCGCTTCCGCCCATTCTCCAGTTCGAACAGGCTATACTTTGGGAGCTTGATGATAAGGTCCTTCT
TGACTTCCTTGTAACCTTTGGCTTCGAGAAAGTCAATTGGGTTCTTCTCGAAGGAGCTGCGCTCCATAAT
GGTGATACCCAGCAGTTCCTTCACGCTCTTGAGCTTCTTAGACTTTCCTTTT
