>Addgene plasmid #46921 | pTDH3-dCas9-Mxi1 | addgene partial sequence | sequence record 68912 | hdCas9-R1 5'-CCTTTCTGAAATCGCTGACC-3'
CTCGCGGATAAGTTTGTCGTTTTCGTCGTACTTGGTATTCATGCGTGAGTCAAGGATTTGGGCTACATGT
TTAGTAATCTGCCGAGTCTCCACAAGTTGCCGTTTAATGAATCCTGCTTTGTCCAGTTCGCTCAGTCCGC
CCCTCTCAGCCTTAGTGAGATTGTCGAACTTCCGCTGAGTGATCAGCTTTGCGTTCAGAAGCTGGCGCCA
ATAGTTCTTCATCTTTTTCACGACTTCCTCTGAGGGCACGTTATCTGACTTTCCCCGGTTCTTGTCTGAG
CGAGTCAGCACCTTATTGTCAATTGAGTCGTCTTTGAGGAAGCTCTGAGGGACGATGGCGTCCACGTCGT
AGTCTGAGAGCCTGTTGATATCAAGCTCTTGGTCCACATACATATCGCGTCCATTTTGAAGGTAGTACAG
ATAGAGCTTCTCATTCTGAAGCTGGGTGTTTTCCACCGGGTGCTCTTTAAGGATCTGTGACCCGAGCTCC
TTAATCCCTTCCTCAATTCTTTTCATCCGCTCCCTGCTGTTCTTCTGTCCCTTCTGGGTAGTCTGGTTTT
CCCTGGCCATCTCGATGACAATGTTCTCTGGTTTATGGCGACCCATCACCTTGACCAGCTCGTCCACGAC
TTTCACGGTCTGGAGAATACCCTTCTTAATAGCGGGTGAACCAGCCAGATTTGCGATATGCTCGTGCAGT
GAGTCACCTTGTCCAGACACTTGGGCCTTCTGGATGTCCTCCTTAAAGGTCAGGGAATCATCATGGATAA
GTTGCATGAAGTTGCGATTAGCGAATCCGTCGCTCTTAAGGAAATCAAGAATGGTCTTTCCGCTCTGTTT
GTCCCGGATTCCGTTGATGAGTTTGCGGCTAAGGCGTCCCCATCCGGTATATCTTCTCCGTTTAAGTGCT
