>Addgene plasmid #46921 | pTDH3-dCas9-Mxi1 | addgene partial sequence | sequence record 69356 | pGEX3
AAGGGCCTCGTGATACGCCTATTTTTATAGGTTAATGTCATGATAATAATGGTTTCTTAGACGGATCGCT
TGCCTGTAACTTACACGCGCCTCGTATCTTTTAATGATGGAATAATTTGGGAATTTACTCTGTGTTTATT
TATTTTTATGTTTTGTATTTGGATTTTAGAAAGTAAATAAAGAAGGTAGAAGAGTTACGGAATGAAGAAA
AAAAAATAAACAAAGGTTTAAAAAATTTCAACAAAAAGCGTACTTTACATATATATTTATTAGACAAGAA
AAGCAGATTAAATAGATATACATTCGATTAACGATAAGTAAAATGTAAAATCACAGGATTTTCGTGTGTG
GTCTTCTACACAGACAAGATGAAACAATTCGGCATTAATACCTGAGAGCAGGAAGAGCAAGATAAAAGGT
AGTATTTGTTGGCGATCCCCCTAGAGTCTTTTACATCTTCGGAAAACAAAAACTATTTTTTCTTTAATTT
CTTTTTTTACTTTCTATTTTTAATTTATATATTTATATTAAAAAATTTAAATTATAATTATTTTTATAGC
ACGTGATGAAAAGGACCCAGGTGGCACTTTTCGGGGAAATGTGCGCGGAACCCCTATTTGTTTATTTTTC
TAAATACATTCAAATATGTATCCGCTCATGAGACAATAACCCTGATAAATGCTTCAATAATATTGAAAAA
GGAAGAGTATGAGTATTCAACATTTCCGTGTCGCCCTTATTCCCTTTTTTGCGGCATTTTGCCTTCCTGT
TTTTGCTCACCC
