>Addgene plasmid #46921 | pTDH3-dCas9-Mxi1 | addgene partial sequence | sequence record 69358 | pRSII-F1 5'-CGGCATCAGAGCAGATTGTAC-3'
AGGCCGTTTCTGACAGAGTAAAATTCTTGAGGGAACTTTCACCATTATGGGAAATGGTTCAAGAAGGTAT
TGACTTAAACTCCATCAAATGGTCAGGTCATTGAGTGTTTTTTATTTGTTGTATTTTTTTTTTTTTAGAG
AAAATCCTCCAATATATAAATTAGGAATCATAGTTTCATGATTTTCTGTTACACCTAACTTTTTGTGTGG
TGCCCTCCTCCTTGTCAATATTAATGTTAAAGTGCAATTCTTTTTCCTTATCACGTTGAGCCATTAGTAT
CAATTTGCTTACCTGTATTCCTTTACATCCTCCTTTTTCTCCTTCTTGATAAATGTATGTAGATTGCGTA
TATAGTTTCGTCTACCCTATGAACATATTCCATTTTGTAATTTCGTGTCGTTTCTATTATGAATTTCATT
TATAAAGTTTATGTACAAATATCATAAAAAAAGAGAATCTTTTTAAGCAAGGATTTTCTTAACTTCTTCG
GCGACAGCATCACCGACTTCGGTGGTACTGTTGGAACCACCTAAATCACCAGTTCTGATACCTGCATCCA
AAACCTTTTTAACTGCATCTTCAATGGCCTTACCTTCTTCAGGCAAGTTCAATGACAATTTCAACATCAT
TGCAGCAGACAAGATAGTGGCGATAGGGTTGACCTTATTCTTTGGCAAATCTGGAGCAGAACCGTGGCAT
GGTTCGTACAAACCAAATGCGGTGTTCTTGTCTGGCAAAGAGGCCAAGGACGCAGATGGCA
