>Addgene plasmid #46921 | pTDH3-dCas9-Mxi1 | addgene partial sequence | sequence record 103194 | T7 5'-TAATACGACTCACTATAGGG-3'
GTCTACTAGTCAGTTCGAGTTTATCATTATCAATACTGCCATTTCAAAGAATACGTAAATAATTAATAGT
AGTGATTTTCCTAACTTTATTTAGTCAAAAAATTAGCCTTTTAATTCTGCTGTAACCCGTACATGCCCAA
AATAGGGGGCGGGTTACACAGAATATATAACATCGTAGGTGTCTGGGTGAACAGTTTATTCCTGGCATCC
ACTAAATATAATGGAGCCCGCTTTTTAAGCTGGCATCCAGAAAAAAAAAGAATCCCAGCACCAAAATATT
GTTTTCTTCACCAACCATCAGTTCATAGGTCCATTCTCTTAGCGCAACTACAGAGAACAGGGGCACAAAC
AGGCAAAAAACGGGCACAACCTCAATGGAGTGATGCAACCTGCCTGGAGTAAATGATGACACAAGGCAAT
TGACCCACGCATGTATCTATCTCATTTTCTTACACCTTCTATTACCTTCTGCTCTCTCTGATTTGGAAAA
AGCTGAAAAAAAAGGTTGAAACCAGTTCCCTGAAATTATTCCCCTACTTGACTAATAAGTATATAAAGAC
GGTAGGTATTGATTGTAATTCTGTAAATCTATTTCTTAAACTTCTTAAATTCTACTTTTATAGTTAGTCT
TTTTTTTAGTTTTAAAACACCAAGAACTTAGTTTCGAATAAACACACATAAACAAACAAAACCCGCCGCC
ACCATGGACGTCCCAAAGAAGAAGAGAAAGGTAGGCAGCGACAAGAAGTATTCTATCGGACTGGCCATCG
GGACTAATAGCGTCGGGTGGGCCGTGATCACTGACGAGTACAAGGTGCCCTCTAAGAAGTTCAAGGTGCT
CGGGAACACCGACCGGCATTCCATC
