>Addgene plasmid #46921 | pTDH3-dCas9-Mxi1 | addgene partial sequence | sequence record 103549 | dCas9-R3 5'-CGGTCTCCCCTGAATCAAAG-3'
ATGCCGGTCGGTGTTCCCGAGCACCTTGAACTTCTTAGAGGGCACCTTGTACTCGTCAGTGATCACGGCC
CACCCGACGCTATTAGTCCCGATGGCCAGTCCGATAGAATACTTCTTGTCGCTGCCTACCTTTCTCTTCT
TCTTTGGGACGTCCATGGTGGCGGCGGGTTTTGTTTGTTTATGTGTGTTTATTCGAAACTAAGTTCTTGG
TGTTTTAAAACTAAAAAAAAGACTAACTATAAAAGTAGAATTTAAGAAGTTTAAGAAATAGATTTACAGA
ATTACAATCAATACCTACCGTCTTTATATACTTATTAGTCAAGTAGGGGAATAATTTCAGGGAACTGGTT
TCAACCTTTTTTTTCAGCTTTTTCCAAATCAGAGAGAGCAGAAGGTAATAGAAGGTGTAAGAAAATGAGA
TAGATACATGCGTGGGTCAATTGCCTTGTGTCATCATTTACTCCAGGCAGGTTGCATCACTCCATTGAGG
TTGTGCCCGTTTTTTGCCTGTTTGTGCCCCTGTTCTCTGTAGTTGCGCTAAGAGAATGGACCTATGAACT
GATGGTTGGTGAAGAAAACAATATTTTGGTGCTGGGATTCTTTTTTTTTCTGGATGCCAGCTTAAAAAGC
GGGCTCCATTATATTTAGTGGATGCCAGGAATAAACTGTTCACCCAGACACCTACGATGTTATATATTCT
GTGTAACCCGCCCCCTATTTTGGGCATGTACGGGTTACAGCAGAATTAAAAGGCTAATTTTTTGACTAAA
TAAAGTTAGGAAAATCACTACTATTAATTATTTACGTATTCTTTGAAATGGCAGTATTGATAATGATAAA
CTCGAACTGACTAGTAGACTGAATTCCGAGTGAGCTCCAATTCGCCCTATAGTGAGTCGTATTACAATTC
ACTGGCCGTCGTTTTACAACGTCGTGACTGGGAAAACCCTGGCGTTACCCAACTTAATCGCCTTGCAGCA
CATCCCCC
